Addgene plasmid #40191: pEG584
Depositing lab: Geraldine Seydoux. Depositing organization: Johns Hopkins University and School of Medicine. Publication: Regulation of the MEX-5 gradient by a spatially segregated kinase/phosphatase cycle. Griffin EE, Odde DJ, Seydoux G. Cell. 2011 Sep 16;146(6):955-68. 10.1016/j.cell.2011.08.012 PubMed 21925318.
Backbone
  Vector backbone: pCG150
  Backbone manufacturer: Addgene plasmid 17247
  Backbone size w/o insert (bp): 6351
  Modifications to backbone: See comment below
  Vector type: Worm Expression
  Selectable markers: unc-119 rescuing fragment
Growth in bacteria
  Bacterial resistance: Ampicillin, 100 μg/mL
  Growth temperature: 37°C
  Growth strain: DH5alpha
  Copy number: Unknown
Gene/Insert
  Gene/Insert name: Mex-5 (RNAi resistant) (alt name: Mex-5)
  Species: C. elegans (nematode)
  Mutation: Exon 2 recoded to be RNAi-resistant
  GenBank ID: NM_070165.4 NP_502566.1
  Entrez Gene: mex-5 (a.k.a. CELE_W02A2.7)
  Promoter: 4.4 kb mex-5 promoter fragment
  Tag / fusion protein: Dendra2 PAFP (sequence optimized for worm expression; three synthetic introns inserted) (N terminal on backbone); TEV protease cleavage site (N terminal on backbone); S-peptide (N terminal on backbone)
  Cloning method: Gateway Cloning
  Sequencing primers: 5′ DENDRA-F (GGGAACCATCGACTGAAAAA)
Terms and licenses: Academic/Nonprofit Terms; Industry Terms: Not Available to Industry
Depositor comments: Dendra::MEX-5 constructs were constructed as follows. A 4.4 kb mex-5 promoter fragment based on Tenlen et al. (2008) was cloned into pDONRP4P1R (Invitrogen). Dendra2/TEV/S-peptide (Gallo et al., 2010) was cloned into pDONR201. A MEX-5 genomic fragment from the start ATG through 648 bp of 3'UTR was cloned into pDONRP2RP3. Exon 2 of mex-5 was recoded to be RNAi-resistant (Gen-Script) so as to allow depletion of endogenous MEX-5/6 without depletion of the transgene. These constructs were assembled into pCG150 using three-way Gateway system (LR reaction) (Invitrogen) (Merritt et al., 2008). Mutations were made by recombinant PCR and all inserts were sequenced verified. Alternate plasmid name: mex-5 prom::Dendra2/TEV/Speptide::MEX-5RR - mex-5 3'UTR
How to cite: pEG584 was a gift from Geraldine Seydoux (Addgene plasmid # 40191 ; http://n2t.net/addgene:40191 ; RRID:Addgene_40191)
