[The description below was written by a language model from this plasmid's Addgene catalogue record.]
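Description:
pEG584 is a C. elegans expression plasmid built on the pCG150 backbone, a three-way Gateway destination vector that carries an unc-119 rescuing fragment. That fragment serves as the worm transformation marker, since it restores normal movement to unc-119 mutant animals and so identifies transgenic lines. In bacteria the plasmid is maintained under ampicillin selection. The record does not state the origin of replication or copy number, and no feature table is provided.

The payload is a mex-5 transgene under its own regulatory sequences, summarised by the alternate name mex-5 prom::Dendra2/TEV/S-peptide::MEX-5RR – mex-5 3'UTR. Three entry clones were combined by an LR reaction. The first is a 4.4 kb mex-5 promoter fragment. The second is an N-terminal tag cassette consisting of Dendra2, a TEV protease cleavage site and an S-peptide. The third is a mex-5 genomic fragment running from the start ATG through 648 bp of 3'UTR. Dendra2 is a green-to-red photoconvertible fluorescent protein, here codon-optimised for worms and fitted with three synthetic introns to aid expression. The S-peptide provides an affinity handle, and the TEV site allows the tag to be cleaved off.

Exon 2 of mex-5 was recoded to be RNAi-resistant, so endogenous MEX-5/6 can be depleted without knocking down the transgene, leaving the tagged protein as the only source. According to the depositor comments, mutant versions were made by recombinant PCR within the same series. The associated study concerns regulation of the MEX-5 gradient, which fits use of the construct for photoconversion-based tracking of MEX-5 localisation and mobility in vivo.
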