>Addgene plasmid #40191 | pEG584 | addgene partial sequence | sequence record 52774 | DENDRA-F 5'-GGGAACCATCGACTGAAAAA-3'
AACTTGGACTTACTAACTAACGGATTATATTTAAATTTTCAGAACATTAACATGGCACTACTACTAGAAG
GTGGAGGTCACTACCTTTGCGATTTTAAAACTACTTACAAAGCAAAGAAGGTCGTCCAACTTCCAGATGC
ACACTTTGTTGATCACAGAATTGAAATACTAGGAAACGATTCGGATTACAACAAAGTTAAGCTATACGAA
CACGCAGTTGCAAGATACAGTCCTCTACCAAGTCAAGCATGGTGCCCGGGGGATCGGTGGAGCTCCACCG
GTGGCGGCCGCTCGAGAGAGAATCTTTATTTTCAGGGCGCCGCCAAATTCAAAGAAACCGCTGCTGCTAA
ATTCGAACGCCAGCACATGGACAGCCACCCAGCTTTCTTGTACAAAGTGGAGATGAAAGCGGCATCAAAT
AGTGTCTCGTCGGCCGGAGGATCAGTGTCACCTACGACAACCCAGCCACCACTACCACCAGGGCAGTCGT
CACATCCTCAAATCTACGATCAACAGGTATTCACAATCAACAAATGTTGATAATATTACAGTTATATTTT
TCAGATGCAATATTACTTCGCTGCCGCGATGCCAAATCAGCCGATGGCAACATACGCGGCGCAGAACGGA
TCTTCTCAGCAATATGCGCCAGCTGCCCCATACTATCAGGATGCGAATGGACAATATGTTCAAGTTCCTG
CCAACGGTTCTATGGCTCCCCAGCAACATATGATGGTGTCAGGACAGCCGTACCTTTATATGGCTCAGCC
ACAGCAAGGTGCGCAACAAGTGATGCAATCGGGACAGCCTCAACTTATTTACTATCA
