>Addgene plasmid #40191 | pEG584 | addgene partial sequence | sequence record 53448 | M13_pUC_fwd
AGATTCTCTATCATTCAGTGAACTATTTTTTTGTTTATCGTGAATCTTCTCTATCAATTCCATAAAAAAC
CATCCGTCAATTATGTATAATCTTTGCACCATTTATTGGAGTTTGAACAATCTCTATGGAAGAACTCTTT
GGGCGGTGGGGAGATGGAAAAATTGAGGAAGGGGAAAGAAAAATAAACTATATATATTGTCAGCCGATCA
AGGGCCGACATGCTAGATAGTATTTGAGGGTAAGAGGTGGGAGGAGGCTGGATGTCAACATTCTATATTA
GATTATGTTGGGTGGACTCACAAAGTGATTTGGGGCCAGGAATGGTGAAATGGTAAACAATTGGGGTGGG
ATTTGATAAAAAAAACATATTGGGAATAAAATCCGGATAAAGATAAATTTTGCTATGTGGGAAAATCGGG
TAAAAAGGCACAAGAAAGCTGGTAAAAATGTTGTTGAAAAGCTGAGACCTGATTACTTCGAAATTAGTAG
AGTATGAAAATTTAGATGATTTTGATTAGAGGTTTGTGTGATTGGGTGGTCAAAGCTTGAATGAATTTGT
AAAAAAAAGTTGTGTAGAGGAAAAAGAGAGGGCGGTATGTACAGACAATAGTACATGAAAAAGCAATTTC
GTGTGGTAACATACAACCTAATAGTGTCCTCTTAGTCCGAGATTTTCCTCAGATGTCCACTTCGTGCTGA
GAGATGTGCGACGCTTGTTCATCGGTGGATTTTCTCTGCGATTCCGTCTCAAGTGTGGTGGCA
