>Addgene plasmid #40191 | pEG584 | addgene partial sequence | sequence record 53450 | M13_pUC_rev
GCTATCAACTTTGTATAGAAAAGTTGAGACTCACTGAAAAATATTTATTTTTATTTTAATTTGTGTCTCA
ACGACTAAATATCTTACAAAGAAGGCCCTCAAAGGCGGTTGCTGCCTTTTTACGATCGTGATCCGCAGTG
AATTCATTGAAATTCACCCATTCTGGATATCTTGCTTCTGCTTCGCTGAAAAATTGATTTTTTTTTGATT
TTTCGTAGTTCCAATTACGATCAAAACTGAGCGATTGACCTGCCAATGCGTCGCACAGAAAAAGAGGCGG
GGTGTTGTTCTGCAAGCCTGCGGCTCGTGGACAACTATGAAATAATTTTTCGCGAAAATTCTGGATTTCG
GAATATTTTCGCTAATTTCGTTGTTGTTAATATTCGAAATAAACTGACTATTTATGGTATTTTTCCGGCG
AAAATGGCAAATTTTCGTTGAATAAACTCCAAATTTTTAGATTATTTCGAATATTAAACACAAAAAAATA
AGCGAAAATTATCCGAAATCAAGCATTTTAGACAAAAATTTATTTACAGTTTTCCACAATGGCTGGCGAG
CCGCAAGTTTAAAAAAACGACGCTCCGCCTCATTTTGTGTGCGGCGCCTTGCAAAATTTGCAGGTCGATC
TTTCTGTTTTAGTGTTAGTATACACACTTGAGCAATTCCTTGTGGATGTTGAGCCGATTATTGGGAAGGA
GACTTCCAGATGAATAGAAGAATAGTTCATCTTCTCTAGCATCTCGAGTCCGTTCTTCATCCTCGAATAG
TCGATTACGGCGAGTATCCTCTTCCAGATCGTCAGCTGAAAATATTTTATTTTAA
